LOCUS       Exported 8442 bp ds-DNA circular SYN 12-MAY-2021
DEFINITION  Expresses hA3A-BE3-Y130F in mammalian cells.
ACCESSION   .
VERSION     .
KEYWORDS    pCMV-hA3A-BE3-Y130F
SOURCE      synthetic DNA construct
  ORGANISM  synthetic DNA construct
REFERENCE   1 (bases 1 to 8442)
  AUTHORS   Wang X, Li J, Wang Y, Yang V, Wei J, Wu J, Wang R, Huang X, Chen J,
            Yang L
  TITLE     Efficient base editing in methylated regions with a human
            APOBEC3A-Cas9 fusion.
  JOURNAL   Nat Biotechnol., 2018
REFERENCE   2 (bases 1 to 8442)
  AUTHORS   .
  TITLE     Direct Submission
  JOURNAL   Exported May 12, 2021 from SnapGene Server 1.1.58
            http://www.snapgene.com
FEATURES             Location/Qualifiers
     source          1..8442
                     /organism="synthetic DNA construct"
                     /mol_type="other DNA"
     promoter        132..335
                     /label=CMV promoter
                     /note="human cytomegalovirus (CMV) immediate early
                     promoter"
     primer_bind     286..306
                     /label=CMV-F
                     /note="Human CMV immediate early promoter, forward primer"
     primer_bind     377..396
                     /label=T7
                     /note="T7 promoter, forward primer"
     promoter        377..395
                     /label=T7 promoter
                     /note="promoter for bacteriophage T7 RNA polymerase"
     regulatory      403..412
                     /regulatory_class="other"
                     /note="vertebrate consensus sequence for strong initiation
                     of translation (Kozak, 1987)"
     CDS             409..1005
                     /codon_start=1
                     /gene="human APOBEC3A"
                     /gene_synonym="A3A"
                     /product="human cytidine deaminase (C to U editing enzyme)
                     that efficiently edits methylated cytosines (Wang et al.,
                     2018)"
                     /label=APOBEC3A
                     /note="also known as hA3A"
                     /translation="MEASPASGPRHLMDPHIFTSNFNNGIGRHKTYLCYEVERLDNGTS
                     VKMDQHRGFLHNQAKNLLCGFYGRHAELRFLDLVPSLQLDPAQIYRVTWFISWSPCFSW
                     GCAGEVRAFLQENTHVRLRIFAARIFDYDPLYKEALQMLRDAGAQVSIMTYDEFKHCWD
                     TFVDHQGCPFQPWDGLDEHSQALSGRLRAILQNQGN"
     CDS             1054..5154
                     /codon_start=1
                     /product="nickase mutant of the Cas9 endonuclease from the
                     Streptococcus pyogenes Type II CRISPR/Cas system"
                     /label=Cas9(D10A)
                     /note="generates RNA-guided single strand nicks in DNA due
                     to the D10A mutation in the RuvC catalytic domain"
                     /translation="DKKYSIGLAIGTNSVGWAVITDEYKVPSKKFKVLGNTDRHSIKKN
                     LIGALLFDSGETAEATRLKRTARRRYTRRKNRICYLQEIFSNEMAKVDDSFFHRLEESF
                     LVEEDKKHERHPIFGNIVDEVAYHEKYPTIYHLRKKLVDSTDKADLRLIYLALAHMIKF
                     RGHFLIEGDLNPDNSDVDKLFIQLVQTYNQLFEENPINASGVDAKAILSARLSKSRRLE
                     NLIAQLPGEKKNGLFGNLIALSLGLTPNFKSNFDLAEDAKLQLSKDTYDDDLDNLLAQI
                     GDQYADLFLAAKNLSDAILLSDILRVNTEITKAPLSASMIKRYDEHHQDLTLLKALVRQ
                     QLPEKYKEIFFDQSKNGYAGYIDGGASQEEFYKFIKPILEKMDGTEELLVKLNREDLLR
                     KQRTFDNGSIPHQIHLGELHAILRRQEDFYPFLKDNREKIEKILTFRIPYYVGPLARGN
                     SRFAWMTRKSEETITPWNFEEVVDKGASAQSFIERMTNFDKNLPNEKVLPKHSLLYEYF
                     TVYNELTKVKYVTEGMRKPAFLSGEQKKAIVDLLFKTNRKVTVKQLKEDYFKKIECFDS
                     VEISGVEDRFNASLGTYHDLLKIIKDKDFLDNEENEDILEDIVLTLTLFEDREMIEERL
                     KTYAHLFDDKVMKQLKRRRYTGWGRLSRKLINGIRDKQSGKTILDFLKSDGFANRNFMQ
                     LIHDDSLTFKEDIQKAQVSGQGDSLHEHIANLAGSPAIKKGILQTVKVVDELVKVMGRH
                     KPENIVIEMARENQTTQKGQKNSRERMKRIEEGIKELGSQILKEHPVENTQLQNEKLYL
                     YYLQNGRDMYVDQELDINRLSDYDVDHIVPQSFLKDDSIDNKVLTRSDKNRGKSDNVPS
                     EEVVKKMKNYWRQLLNAKLITQRKFDNLTKAERGGLSELDKAGFIKRQLVETRQITKHV
                     AQILDSRMNTKYDENDKLIREVKVITLKSKLVSDFRKDFQFYKVREINNYHHAHDAYLN
                     AVVGTALIKKYPKLESEFVYGDYKVYDVRKMIAKSEQEIGKATAKYFFYSNIMNFFKTE
                     ITLANGEIRKRPLIETNGETGEIVWDKGRDFATVRKVLSMPQVNIVKKTEVQTGGFSKE
                     SILPKRNSDKLIARKKDWDPKKYGGFDSPTVAYSVLVVAKVEKGKSKKLKSVKELLGIT
                     IMERSSFEKNPIDFLEAKGYKEVKKDLIIKLPKYSLFELENGRKRMLASAGELQKGNEL
                     ALPSKYVNFLYLASHYEKLKGSPEDNEQKQLFVEQHKHYLDEIIEQISEFSKRVILADA
                     NLDKVLSAYNKHRDKPIREQAENIIHLFTLTNLGAPAAFKYFDTTIDRKRYTSTKEVLD
                     ATLIHQSITGLYETRIDLSQLGGD"
     CDS             5167..5415
                     /codon_start=1
                     /product="uracil-DNA glycosylase inhibitor from a Bacillus
                     subtilis bacteriophage (Mol et al., 1995)"
                     /label=UGI
                     /translation="TNLSDIIEKETGKQLVIQESILMLPEEVEEVIGNKPESDILVHTA
                     YDESTDENVMLLTSDAPEYKPWALVIQDSNGENKIKML"
     CDS             5428..5448
                     /codon_start=1
                     /product="nuclear localization signal of SV40 (simian virus
                     40) large T antigen"
                     /label=SV40 NLS
                     /translation="PKKKRKV"
     CDS             5457..5474
                     /codon_start=1
                     /product="6xHis affinity tag"
                     /label=6xHis
                     /translation="HHHHHH"
     primer_bind     complement(5497..5514)
                     /label=BGH-rev
                     /note="Bovine growth hormone terminator, reverse primer.
                     Also called BGH reverse"
     polyA_signal    5503..5727
                     /label=bGH poly(A) signal
                     /note="bovine growth hormone polyadenylation signal"
     primer_bind     complement(5798..5814)
                     /label=M13 rev
                     /note="common sequencing primer, one of multiple similar
                     variants"
     primer_bind     complement(5798..5814)
                     /label=M13 Reverse
                     /note="In lacZ gene. Also called M13-rev"
     primer_bind     complement(5811..5833)
                     /label=M13/pUC Reverse
                     /note="In lacZ gene"
     protein_bind    5822..5838
                     /label=lac operator
                     /bound_moiety="lac repressor encoded by lacI"
                     /note="The lac repressor binds to the lac operator to
                     inhibit transcription in E. coli. This inhibition can be
                     relieved by adding lactose or
                     isopropyl-beta-D-thiogalactopyranoside (IPTG)."
     promoter        complement(5846..5876)
                     /label=lac promoter
                     /note="promoter for the E. coli lac operon"
     protein_bind    5891..5912
                     /label=CAP binding site
                     /bound_moiety="E. coli catabolite activator protein"
                     /note="CAP binding activates transcription in the presence
                     of cAMP."
     primer_bind     complement(6029..6046)
                     /label=L4440
                     /note="L4440 vector, forward primer"
     rep_origin      complement(6200..6788)
                     /direction=LEFT
                     /label=ori
                     /note="high-copy-number ColE1/pMB1/pBR322/pUC origin of
                     replication"
     primer_bind     complement(6280..6299)
                     /label=pBR322ori-F
                     /note="pBR322 origin, forward primer"
     CDS             complement(6959..7819)
                     /codon_start=1
                     /gene="bla"
                     /product="beta-lactamase"
                     /label=AmpR
                     /note="confers resistance to ampicillin, carbenicillin, and
                     related antibiotics"
                     /translation="MSIQHFRVALIPFFAAFCLPVFAHPETLVKVKDAEDQLGARVGYI
                     ELDLNSGKILESFRPEERFPMMSTFKVLLCGAVLSRIDAGQEQLGRRIHYSQNDLVEYS
                     PVTEKHLTDGMTVRELCSAAITMSDNTAANLLLTTIGGPKELTAFLHNMGDHVTRLDRW
                     EPELNEAIPNDERDTTMPVAMATTLRKLLTGELLTLASRQQLIDWMEADKVAGPLLRSA
                     LPAGWFIADKSGAGERGSRGIIAALGPDGKPSRIVVIYTTGSQATMDERNRQIAEIGAS
                     LIKHW"
     primer_bind     7582..7601
                     /label=Amp-R
                     /note="Ampicillin resistance gene, reverse primer"
     promoter        complement(7820..7924)
                     /gene="bla"
                     /label=AmpR promoter
     primer_bind     complement(8003..8022)
                     /label=pRS-marker
                     /note="pRS vectors, use to sequence yeast selectable
                     marker"
     enhancer        8194..131
                     /label=CMV enhancer
                     /note="human cytomegalovirus immediate early enhancer"
ORIGIN
        1 atatgccaag tacgccccct attgacgtca atgacggtaa atggcccgcc tggcattatg
       61 cccagtacat gaccttatgg gactttccta cttggcagta catctacgta ttagtcatcg
      121 ctattaccat ggtgatgcgg ttttggcagt acatcaatgg gcgtggatag cggtttgact
      181 cacggggatt tccaagtctc caccccattg acgtcaatgg gagtttgttt tggcaccaaa
      241 atcaacggga ctttccaaaa tgtcgtaaca actccgcccc attgacgcaa atgggcggta
      301 ggcgtgtacg gtgggaggtc tatataagca gagctggttt agtgaaccgt cagatccgct
      361 agagatccgc ggccgctaat acgactcact atagggagag ccgccaccat ggaagccagc
      421 ccagcatccg ggcccagaca cttgatggat ccacacatat tcacttccaa ctttaacaat
      481 ggcattggaa ggcataagac ctacctgtgc tacgaagtgg agcgcctgga caatggcacc
      541 tcggtcaaga tggaccagca caggggcttt ctacacaacc aggctaagaa tcttctctgt
      601 ggcttttacg gccgccatgc ggagctgcgc ttcttggacc tggttccttc tttgcagttg
      661 gacccggccc agatctacag ggtcacttgg ttcatctcct ggagcccctg cttctcctgg
      721 ggctgtgccg gggaagtgcg tgcgttcctt caggagaaca cacacgtgag actgcgtatc
      781 ttcgctgccc gcatctttga ttacgacccc ctatataagg aggcactgca aatgctgcgg
      841 gatgctgggg cccaagtctc catcatgacc tacgatgaat ttaagcactg ctgggacacc
      901 tttgtggacc accagggatg tcccttccag ccctgggatg gactagatga gcacagccaa
      961 gccctgagtg ggaggctgcg ggccattctc cagaatcagg gaaacagcgg cagcgagact
     1021 cccgggacct cagagtccgc cacacccgaa agtgataaaa agtattctat tggtttagcc
     1081 atcggcacta attccgttgg atgggctgtc ataaccgatg aatacaaagt accttcaaag
     1141 aaatttaagg tgttggggaa cacagaccgt cattcgatta aaaagaatct tatcggtgcc
     1201 ctcctattcg atagtggcga aacggcagag gcgactcgcc tgaaacgaac cgctcggaga
     1261 aggtatacac gtcgcaagaa ccgaatatgt tacttacaag aaatttttag caatgagatg
     1321 gccaaagttg acgattcttt ctttcaccgt ttggaagagt ccttccttgt cgaagaggac
     1381 aagaaacatg aacggcaccc catctttgga aacatagtag atgaggtggc atatcatgaa
     1441 aagtacccaa cgatttatca cctcagaaaa aagctagttg actcaactga taaagcggac
     1501 ctgaggttaa tctacttggc tcttgcccat atgataaagt tccgtgggca ctttctcatt
     1561 gagggtgatc taaatccgga caactcggat gtcgacaaac tgttcatcca gttagtacaa
     1621 acctataatc agttgtttga agagaaccct ataaatgcaa gtggcgtgga tgcgaaggct
     1681 attcttagcg cccgcctctc taaatcccga cggctagaaa acctgatcgc acaattaccc
     1741 ggagagaaga aaaatgggtt gttcggtaac cttatagcgc tctcactagg cctgacacca
     1801 aattttaagt cgaacttcga cttagctgaa gatgccaaat tgcagcttag taaggacacg
     1861 tacgatgacg atctcgacaa tctactggca caaattggag atcagtatgc ggacttattt
     1921 ttggctgcca aaaaccttag cgatgcaatc ctcctatctg acatactgag agttaatact
     1981 gagattacca aggcgccgtt atccgcttca atgatcaaaa ggtacgatga acatcaccaa
     2041 gacttgacac ttctcaaggc cctagtccgt cagcaactgc ctgagaaata taaggaaata
     2101 ttctttgatc agtcgaaaaa cgggtacgca ggttatattg acggcggagc gagtcaagag
     2161 gaattctaca agtttatcaa acccatatta gagaagatgg atgggacgga agagttgctt
     2221 gtaaaactca atcgcgaaga tctactgcga aagcagcgga ctttcgacaa cggtagcatt
     2281 ccacatcaaa tccacttagg cgaattgcat gctatactta gaaggcagga ggatttttat
     2341 ccgttcctca aagacaatcg tgaaaagatt gagaaaatcc taacctttcg cataccttac
     2401 tatgtgggac ccctggcccg agggaactct cggttcgcat ggatgacaag aaagtccgaa
     2461 gaaacgatta ctccatggaa ttttgaggaa gttgtcgata aaggtgcgtc agctcaatcg
     2521 ttcatcgaga ggatgaccaa ctttgacaag aatttaccga acgaaaaagt attgcctaag
     2581 cacagtttac tttacgagta tttcacagtg tacaatgaac tcacgaaagt taagtatgtc
     2641 actgagggca tgcgtaaacc cgcctttcta agcggagaac agaagaaagc aatagtagat
     2701 ctgttattca agaccaaccg caaagtgaca gttaagcaat tgaaagagga ctactttaag
     2761 aaaattgaat gcttcgattc tgtcgagatc tccggggtag aagatcgatt taatgcgtca
     2821 cttggtacgt atcatgacct cctaaagata attaaagata aggacttcct ggataacgaa
     2881 gagaatgaag atatcttaga agatatagtg ttgactctta ccctctttga agatcgggaa
     2941 atgattgagg aaagactaaa aacatacgct cacctgttcg acgataaggt tatgaaacag
     3001 ttaaagaggc gtcgctatac gggctgggga cgattgtcgc ggaaacttat caacgggata
     3061 agagacaagc aaagtggtaa aactattctc gattttctaa agagcgacgg cttcgccaat
     3121 aggaacttta tgcagctgat ccatgatgac tctttaacct tcaaagagga tatacaaaag
     3181 gcacaggttt ccggacaagg ggactcattg cacgaacata ttgcgaatct tgctggttcg
     3241 ccagccatca aaaagggcat actccagaca gtcaaagtag tggatgagct agttaaggtc
     3301 atgggacgtc acaaaccgga aaacattgta atcgagatgg cacgcgaaaa tcaaacgact
     3361 cagaaggggc aaaaaaacag tcgagagcgg atgaagagaa tagaagaggg tattaaagaa
     3421 ctgggcagcc agatcttaaa ggagcatcct gtggaaaata cccaattgca gaacgagaaa
     3481 ctttacctct attacctaca aaatggaagg gacatgtatg ttgatcagga actggacata
     3541 aaccgtttat ctgattacga cgtcgatcac attgtacccc aatccttttt gaaggacgat
     3601 tcaatcgaca ataaagtgct tacacgctcg gataagaacc gagggaaaag tgacaatgtt
     3661 ccaagcgagg aagtcgtaaa gaaaatgaag aactattggc ggcagctcct aaatgcgaaa
     3721 ctgataacgc aaagaaagtt cgataactta actaaagctg agaggggtgg cttgtctgaa
     3781 cttgacaagg ccggatttat taaacgtcag ctcgtggaaa cccgccaaat cacaaagcat
     3841 gttgcacaga tactagattc ccgaatgaat acgaaatacg acgagaacga taagctgatt
     3901 cgggaagtca aagtaatcac tttaaagtca aaattggtgt cggacttcag aaaggatttt
     3961 caattctata aagttaggga gataaataac taccaccatg cgcacgacgc ttatcttaat
     4021 gccgtcgtag ggaccgcact cattaagaaa tacccgaagc tagaaagtga gtttgtgtat
     4081 ggtgattaca aagtttatga cgtccgtaag atgatcgcga aaagcgaaca ggagataggc
     4141 aaggctacag ccaaatactt cttttattct aacattatga atttctttaa gacggaaatc
     4201 actctggcaa acggagagat acgcaaacga cctttaattg aaaccaatgg ggagacaggt
     4261 gaaatcgtat gggataaggg ccgggacttc gcgacggtga gaaaagtttt gtccatgccc
     4321 caagtcaaca tagtaaagaa aactgaggtg cagaccggag ggttttcaaa ggaatcgatt
     4381 cttccaaaaa ggaatagtga taagctcatc gctcgtaaaa aggactggga cccgaaaaag
     4441 tacggtggct tcgatagccc tacagttgcc tattctgtcc tagtagtggc aaaagttgag
     4501 aagggaaaat ccaagaaact gaagtcagtc aaagaattat tggggataac gattatggag
     4561 cgctcgtctt ttgaaaagaa ccccatcgac ttccttgagg cgaaaggtta caaggaagta
     4621 aaaaaggatc tcataattaa actaccaaag tatagtctgt ttgagttaga aaatggccga
     4681 aaacggatgt tggctagcgc cggagagctt caaaagggga acgaactcgc actaccgtct
     4741 aaatacgtga atttcctgta tttagcgtcc cattacgaga agttgaaagg ttcacctgaa
     4801 gataacgaac agaagcaact ttttgttgag cagcacaaac attatctcga cgaaatcata
     4861 gagcaaattt cggaattcag taagagagtc atcctagctg atgccaatct ggacaaagta
     4921 ttaagcgcat acaacaagca cagggataaa cccatacgtg agcaggcgga aaatattatc
     4981 catttgttta ctcttaccaa cctcggcgct ccagccgcat tcaagtattt tgacacaacg
     5041 atagatcgca aacgatacac ttctaccaag gaggtgctag acgcgacact gattcaccaa
     5101 tccatcacgg gattatatga aactcggata gatttgtcac agcttggggg tgactctggt
     5161 ggttctacta atctgtcaga tattattgaa aaggagaccg gtaagcaact ggttatccag
     5221 gaatccatcc tcatgctccc agaggaggtg gaagaagtca ttgggaacaa gccggaaagc
     5281 gatatactcg tgcacaccgc ctacgacgag agcaccgacg agaatgtcat gcttctgact
     5341 agcgacgccc ctgaatacaa gccttgggct ctggtcatac aggatagcaa cggtgagaac
     5401 aagattaaga tgctctctgg tggttctccc aagaagaaga ggaaagtcta accggtcatc
     5461 atcaccatca ccattgagtt taaacccgct gatcagcctc gactgtgcct tctagttgcc
     5521 agccatctgt tgtttgcccc tcccccgtgc cttccttgac cctggaaggt gccactccca
     5581 ctgtcctttc ctaataaaat gaggaaattg catcgcattg tctgagtagg tgtcattcta
     5641 ttctgggggg tggggtgggg caggacagca agggggagga ttgggaagac aatagcaggc
     5701 atgctgggga tgcggtgggc tctatggctt ctgaggcgga aagaaccagc tggggctcga
     5761 taccgtcgac ctctagctag agcttggcgt aatcatggtc atagctgttt cctgtgtgaa
     5821 attgttatcc gctcacaatt ccacacaaca tacgagccgg aagcataaag tgtaaagcct
     5881 agggtgccta atgagtgagc taactcacat taattgcgtt gcgctcactg cccgctttcc
     5941 agtcgggaaa cctgtcgtgc cagctgcatt aatgaatcgg ccaacgcgcg gggagaggcg
     6001 gtttgcgtat tgggcgctct tccgcttcct cgctcactga ctcgctgcgc tcggtcgttc
     6061 ggctgcggcg agcggtatca gctcactcaa aggcggtaat acggttatcc acagaatcag
     6121 gggataacgc aggaaagaac atgtgagcaa aaggccagca aaaggccagg aaccgtaaaa
     6181 aggccgcgtt gctggcgttt ttccataggc tccgcccccc tgacgagcat cacaaaaatc
     6241 gacgctcaag tcagaggtgg cgaaacccga caggactata aagataccag gcgtttcccc
     6301 ctggaagctc cctcgtgcgc tctcctgttc cgaccctgcc gcttaccgga tacctgtccg
     6361 cctttctccc ttcgggaagc gtggcgcttt ctcatagctc acgctgtagg tatctcagtt
     6421 cggtgtaggt cgttcgctcc aagctgggct gtgtgcacga accccccgtt cagcccgacc
     6481 gctgcgcctt atccggtaac tatcgtcttg agtccaaccc ggtaagacac gacttatcgc
     6541 cactggcagc agccactggt aacaggatta gcagagcgag gtatgtaggc ggtgctacag
     6601 agttcttgaa gtggtggcct aactacggct acactagaag aacagtattt ggtatctgcg
     6661 ctctgctgaa gccagttacc ttcggaaaaa gagttggtag ctcttgatcc ggcaaacaaa
     6721 ccaccgctgg tagcggtggt ttttttgttt gcaagcagca gattacgcgc agaaaaaaag
     6781 gatctcaaga agatcctttg atcttttcta cggggtctga cgctcagtgg aacgaaaact
     6841 cacgttaagg gattttggtc atgagattat caaaaaggat cttcacctag atccttttaa
     6901 attaaaaatg aagttttaaa tcaatctaaa gtatatatga gtaaacttgg tctgacagtt
     6961 accaatgctt aatcagtgag gcacctatct cagcgatctg tctatttcgt tcatccatag
     7021 ttgcctgact ccccgtcgtg tagataacta cgatacggga gggcttacca tctggcccca
     7081 gtgctgcaat gataccgcga gacccacgct caccggctcc agatttatca gcaataaacc
     7141 agccagccgg aagggccgag cgcagaagtg gtcctgcaac tttatccgcc tccatccagt
     7201 ctattaattg ttgccgggaa gctagagtaa gtagttcgcc agttaatagt ttgcgcaacg
     7261 ttgttgccat tgctacaggc atcgtggtgt cacgctcgtc gtttggtatg gcttcattca
     7321 gctccggttc ccaacgatca aggcgagtta catgatcccc catgttgtgc aaaaaagcgg
     7381 ttagctcctt cggtcctccg atcgttgtca gaagtaagtt ggccgcagtg ttatcactca
     7441 tggttatggc agcactgcat aattctctta ctgtcatgcc atccgtaaga tgcttttctg
     7501 tgactggtga gtactcaacc aagtcattct gagaatagtg tatgcggcga ccgagttgct
     7561 cttgcccggc gtcaatacgg gataataccg cgccacatag cagaacttta aaagtgctca
     7621 tcattggaaa acgttcttcg gggcgaaaac tctcaaggat cttaccgctg ttgagatcca
     7681 gttcgatgta acccactcgt gcacccaact gatcttcagc atcttttact ttcaccagcg
     7741 tttctgggtg agcaaaaaca ggaaggcaaa atgccgcaaa aaagggaata agggcgacac
     7801 ggaaatgttg aatactcata ctcttccttt ttcaatatta ttgaagcatt tatcagggtt
     7861 attgtctcat gagcggatac atatttgaat gtatttagaa aaataaacaa ataggggttc
     7921 cgcgcacatt tccccgaaaa gtgccacctg acgtcgacgg atcgggagat cgatctcccg
     7981 atcccctagg gtcgactctc agtacaatct gctctgatgc cgcatagtta agccagtatc
     8041 tgctccctgc ttgtgtgttg gaggtcgctg agtagtgcgc gagcaaaatt taagctacaa
     8101 caaggcaagg cttgaccgac aattgcatga agaatctgct tagggttagg cgttttgcgc
     8161 tgcttcgcga tgtacgggcc agatatacgc gttgacattg attattgact agttattaat
     8221 agtaatcaat tacggggtca ttagttcata gcccatatat ggagttccgc gttacataac
     8281 ttacggtaaa tggcccgcct ggctgaccgc ccaacgaccc ccgcccattg acgtcaataa
     8341 tgacgtatgt tcccatagta acgccaatag ggactttcca ttgacgtcaa tgggtggagt
     8401 atttacggta aactgcccac ttggcagtac atcaagtgta tc
//
